>Addgene plasmid #76659 | AMHR2 gRNA (BRDN0001149245) | addgene full sequence | sequence record 186254 | Addgene Assembled Sequence
CCCGGGTGCAAAGATGGATAAAGTTTTAAACAGAGAGGAATCTTTGCAGCTAATGGACCTTCTAGGTCTT
GAAAGGAGTGGGAATTGGCTCCGGTGCCCGTCAGTGGGCAGAGCGCACATCGCCCACAGTCCCCGAGAAG
TTGGGGGGAGGGGTCGGCAATTGATCCGGTGCCTAGAGAAGGTGGCGCGGGGTAAACTGGGAAAGTGATG
TCGTGTACTGGCTCCGCCTTTTTCCCGAGGGTGGGGGAGAACCGTATATAAGTGCAGTAGTCGCCGTGAA
CGTTCTTTTTCGCAACGGGTTTGCCGCCAGAACACAGGTAAGTGCCGTGTGTGGTTCCCGCGGGCCTGGC
CTCTTTACGGGTTATGGCCCTTGCGTGCCTTGAATTACTTCCACCTGGCTGCAGTACGTGATTCTTGATC
CCGAGCTTCGGGTTGGAAGTGGGTGGGAGAGTTCGAGGCCTTGCGCTTAAGGAGCCCCTTCGCCTCGTGC
TTGAGTTGAGGCCTGGCCTGGGCGCTGGGGCCGCCGCGTGCGAATCTGGTGGCACCTTCGCGCCTGTCTC
GCTGCTTTCGATAAGTCTCTAGCCATTTAAAATTTTTGATGACCTGCTGCGACGCTTTTTTTCTGGCAAG
ATAGTCTTGTAAATGCGGGCCAAGATCTGCACACTGGTATTTCGGTTTTTGGGGCCGCGGGCGGCGACGG
GGCCCGTGCGTCCCAGCGCACATGTTCGGCGAGGCGGGGCCTGCGAGCGCGGCCACCGAGAATCGGACGG
GGGTAGTCTCAAGCTGGCCGGCCTGCTCTGGTGCCTGGCCTCGCGCCGCCGTGTATCGCCCCGCCCTGGG
CGGCAAGGCTGGCCCGGTCGGCACCAGTTGCGTGAGCGGAAAGATGGCCGCTTCCCGGCCCTGCTGCAGG
GAGCTCAAAATGGAGGACGCGGCGCTCGGGAGAGCGGGCGGGTGAGTCACCCACACAAAGGAAAAGGGCC
TTTCCGTCCTCAGCCGTCGCTTCATGTGACTCCACGGAGTACCGGGCGCCGTCCAGGCACCTCGATTAGT
TCTCGAGCTTTTGGAGTACGTCGTCTTTAGGTTGGGGGGAGGGGTTTTATGCGATGGAGTTTCCCCACAC
TGAGTGGGTGGAGACTGAAGTTAGGCCAGCTTGGCACTTGATGTAATTCTCCTTGGAATTTGCCCTTTTT
GAGTTTGGATCTTGGTTCATTCTCAAGCCTCAGACAGTGGTTCAAAGTTTTTTTCTTCCATTTCAGGTGT
CGTGACGTACGGCCACCATGACCGAGTACAAGCCCACGGTGCGCCTCGCCACCCGCGACGACGTCCCCAG
GGCCGTACGCACCCTCGCCGCCGCGTTCGCCGACTACCCCGCCACGCGCCACACCGTCGATCCGGACCGC
CACATCGAGCGGGTCACCGAGCTGCAAGAACTCTTCCTCACGCGCGTCGGGCTCGACATCGGCAAGGTGT
GGGTCGCGGACGACGGCGCCGCCGTGGCGGTCTGGACCACGCCGGAGAGCGTCGAAGCGGGGGCGGTGTT
CGCCGAGATCGGCCCGCGCATGGCCGAGTTGAGCGGTTCCCGGCTGGCCGCGCAGCAACAGATGGAAGGC
CTCCTGGCGCCGCACCGGCCCAAGGAGCCCGCGTGGTTCCTGGCCACCGTCGGAGTCTCGCCCGACCACC
AGGGCAAGGGTCTGGGCAGCGCCGTCGTGCTCCCCGGAGTGGAGGCGGCCGAGCGCGCCGGGGTGCCCGC
CTTCCTGGAGACCTCCGCGCCCCGCAACCTCCCCTTCTACGAGCGGCTCGGCTTCACCGTCACCGCCGAC
GTCGAGGTGCCCGAAGGACCGCGCACCTGGTGCATGACCCGCAAGCCCGGTGCCTGAACGCGTTAAGTCG
ACAATCAACCTCTGGATTACAAAATTTGTGAAAGATTGACTGGTATTCTTAACTATGTTGCTCCTTTTAC
GCTATGTGGATACGCTGCTTTAATGCCTTTGTATCATGCTATTGCTTCCCGTATGGCTTTCATTTTCTCC
TCCTTGTATAAATCCTGGTTGCTGTCTCTTTATGAGGAGTTGTGGCCCGTTGTCAGGCAACGTGGCGTGG
TGTGCACTGTGTTTGCTGACGCAACCCCCACTGGTTGGGGCATTGCCACCACCTGTCAGCTCCTTTCCGG
GACTTTCGCTTTCCCCCTCCCTATTGCCACGGCGGAACTCATCGCCGCCTGCCTTGCCCGCTGCTGGACA
GGGGCTCGGCTGTTGGGCACTGACAATTCCGTGGTGTTGTCGGGGAAATCATCGTCCTTTCCTTGGCTGC
TCGCCTGTGTTGCCACCTGGATTCTGCGCGGGACGTCCTTCTGCTACGTCCCTTCGGCCCTCAATCCAGC
GGACCTTCCTTCCCGCGGCCTGCTGCCGGCTCTGCGGCCTCTTCCGCGTCTTCGCCTTCGCCCTCAGACG
AGTCGGATCTCCCTTTGGGCCGCCTCCCCGCGTCGACTTTAAGACCAATGACTTACAAGGCAGCTGTAGA
TCTTAGCCACTTTTTAAAAGAAAAGGGGGGACTGGAAGGGCTAATTCACTCCCAACGAAGACAAGATCTG
CTTTTTGCTTGTACTGGGTCTCTCTGGTTAGACCAGATCTGAGCCTGGGAGCTCTCTGGCTAACTAGGGA
ACCCACTGCTTAAGCCTCAATAAAGCTTGCCTTGAGTGCTTCAAGTAGTGTGTGCCCGTCTGTTGTGTGA
CTCTGGTAACTAGAGATCCCTCAGACCCTTTTAGTCAGTGTGGAAAATCTCTAGCAGTACGTATAGTAGT
TCATGTCATCTTATTATTCAGTATTTATAACTTGCAAAGAAATGAATATCAGAGAGTGAGAGGAACTTGT
TTATTGCAGCTTATAATGGTTACAAATAAAGCAATAGCATCACAAATTTCACAAATAAAGCATTTTTTTC
ACTGCATTCTAGTTGTGGTTTGTCCAAACTCATCAATGTATCTTATCATGTCTGGCTCTAGCTATCCCGC
CCCTAACTCCGCCCATCCCGCCCCTAACTCCGCCCAGTTCCGCCCATTCTCCGCCCCATGGCTGACTAAT
TTTTTTTATTTATGCAGAGGCCGAGGCCGCCTCGGCCTCTGAGCTATTCCAGAAGTAGTGAGGAGGCTTT
TTTGGAGGCCTAGGGACGTACCCAATTCGCCCTATAGTGAGTCGTATTACGCGCGCTCACTGGCCGTCGT
TTTACAACGTCGTGACTGGGAAAACCCTGGCGTTACCCAACTTAATCGCCTTGCAGCACATCCCCCTTTC
GCCAGCTGGCGTAATAGCGAAGAGGCCCGCACCGATCGCCCTTCCCAACAGTTGCGCAGCCTGAATGGCG
AATGGG
[124 nt withheld, positions 3367-3490]
C
[91 nt withheld, positions 3492-3582]
A
[49 nt withheld, positions 3584-3632]
CCTTTGACGTTGGAGTCCACGTTCTTT
[37 nt withheld, positions 3660-3696]
ACCCTATCTCGGTCTATTCTTTTGATTTATAAGGGATTTTGCCGATTTCGGCCTATTGGTTAAAAAATGA
GCTGATTTAACAAAAATTTAACGCGAATTTTAACAAAATATTAACGCTTACAATTTAGGTGGCACTTTTC
GGGGAAATGTGCGCGGAACCCCTATTTGTTTATTTTTCTAAATACATTCAAATATGTATCCGCTCATGAG
ACAATAACCCTGATAAATGCTTCAATAATATTGAAAAAGGAAGAGTATGAGTATTCAACATTTCCGTGTC
GCCCTTATTCCCTTTTTTGCGGCATTTTGCCTTCCTGTTTTTGCTCACCCAGAAACGCTGGTGAAAGTAA
AAGATGCTGAAGATCAGTTGGGTGCACGAGTGGGTTACATCGAACTGGATCTCAACAGCGGTAAGATCCT
TGAGAGTTTTCGCCCCGAAGAACGTTTTCCAATGATGAGCACTTTTAAAGTTCTGCTATGTGGCGCGGTA
TTATCCCGTATTGACGCCGGGCAAGAGCAACTCGGTCGCCGCATACACTATTCTCAGAATGACTTGGTTG
AGTACTCACCAGTCACAGAAAAGCATCTTACGGATGGCATGACAGTAAGAGAATTATGCAGTGCTGCCAT
AACCATGAGTGATAACACTGCGGCCAACTTACTTCTGACAACGATCGGAGGACCGAAGGAGCTAACCGCT
TTTTTGCACAACATGGGGGATCATGTAACTCGCCTTGATCGTTGGGAACCGGAGCTGAATGAAGCCATAC
CAAACGACGAGCGTGACACCACGATGCCTGTAGCAATGGCAACAACGTTGCGCAAACTATTAACTGGCGA
ACTACTTACTCTAGCTTCCCGGCAACAATTAATAGACTGGATGGAGGCGGATAAAGTTGCAGGACCACTT
CTGCGCTCGGCCCTTCCGGCTGGCTGGTTTATTGCTGATAAATCTGGAGCCGGTGAGCGTGGGTCTCGCG
GTATCATTGCAGCACTGGGGCCAGATGGTAAGCCCTCCCGTATCGTAGTTATCTACACGACGGGGAGTCA
GGCAACTATGGATGAACGAAATAGACAGATCGCTGAGATAGGTGCCTCACTGATTAAGCATTGGTAACTG
TCAGACCAAGTTTACTCATATATACTTTAGATTGATTTAAAACTTCATTTTTAATTTAAAAGGATCTAGG
TGAAGATCCTTTTTGATAATCTCATGACCAAAATCCCTTAACGTGAGTTTTCGTTCCACTGAGCGTCAGA
CCCCGTAGAAAAGATCAAAGGATCTTCTTGAGATCCTTTTTTTCTGCGCGTAATCTGCTGCTTGCAAACA
AAAAAACCACCGCTACCAGCGGTGGTTTGTTTGCCGGATCAAGAGCTACCAACTCTTTTTCCGAAGGTAA
CTGGCTTCAGCAGAGCGCAGATACCAAATACTGTTCTTCTAGTGTAGCCGTAGTTAGGCCACCACTTCAA
GAACTCTGTAGCACCGCCTACATACCTCGCTCTGCTAATCCTGTTACCAGTGGCTGCTGCCAGTGGCGAT
AAGTCGTGTCTTACCGGGTTGGACTCAAGACGATAGTTACCGGATAAGGCGCAGCGGTCGGGCTGAACGG
GGGGTTCGTGCACACAGCCCAGCTTGGAGCGAACGACCTACACCGAACTGAGATACCTACAGCGTGAGCT
ATGAGAAAGCGCCACGCTTCCCGAAGGGAGAAAGGCGGACAGGTATCCGGTAAGCGGCAGGGTCGGAACA
GGAGAGCGCACGAGGGAGCTTCCAGGGGGAAACGCCTGGTATCTTTATAGTCCTGTCGGGTTTCGCCACC
TCTGACTTGAGCGTCGATTTTTGTGATGCTCGTCAGGGGGGCGGAGCCTATGGAAAAACGCCAGCAACGC
GGCCTTTTTACGGTTCCTGGCCTTTTGCTGGCCTTTTGCTCACATGTTCTTTCCTGCGTTATCCCCTGAT
TCTGTGGATAACCGTATTACCGCCTTTGAGTGAGCTGATACCGCTCGCCGCAGCCGAACGACCGAGCGCA
GCGAGTCAGTGAGCGAGGAAGCGGAAGAGCGCCCAATACGCAAACCGCCTCTCCCCGCGCGTTGGCCGAT
TCATTAATGCAGCTGGCACGACAGGTTTCCCGACTGGAAAGCGGGCAGTGAGCGCAACGCAATTAATGTG
AGTTAGCTCACTCATTAGGCACCCCAGGCTTTACACTTTATGCTTCCGGCTCGTATGTTGTGTGGAATTG
TGAGCGGATAACAATTTCACACAGGAAACAGCTATGACCATGATTACGCCAAGCGCGCAATTAACCCTCA
CTAAAGGGAACAAAAGCTGGAGCTGCAAGCTTAATGTAGTCTTATGCAATACTCTTGTAGTCTTGCAACA
TGGTAACGATGAGTTAGCAACATGCCTTACAAGGAGAGAAAAAGCACCGTGCATGCCGATTGGTGGAAGT
AAGGTGGTACGATCGTGCCTTATTAGGAAGGCAACAGACGGGTCTGACATGGATTGGACGAACCACTGAA
TTGCCGCATTGCAGAGATATTGTATTTAAGTGCCTAGCTCGATACATAAACGGGTCTCTCTGGTTAGACC
AGATCTGAGCCTGGGAGCTCTCTGGCTAACTAGGGAACCCACTGCTTAAGCCTCAATAAAGCTTGCCTTG
AGTGCTTCAAGTAGTGTGTGCCCGTCTGTTGTGTGACTCTGGTAACTAGAGATCCCTCAGACCCTTTTAG
TCAGTGTGGAAAATCTCTAGCAGTGGCGCCCGAACAGGGACTTGAAAGCGAAAGGGAAACCAGAGGAGCT
CTCTCGACGCAGGACTCGGCTTGCTGAAGCGCGCACGGCAAGAGGCGAGGGGCGGCGACTGGTGAGTACG
CCAAAAATTTTGACTAGCGGAGGCTAGAAGGAGAGAGATGGGTGCGAGAGCGTCAGTATTAAGCGGGGGA
GAATTAGATCGCGATGGGAAAAAATTCGGTTAAGGCCAGGGGGAAAGAAAAAATATAAATTAAAACATAT
AGTATGGGCAAGCAGGGAGCTAGAACGATTCGCAGTTAATCCTGGCCTGTTAGAAACATCAGAAGGCTGT
AGACAAATACTGGGACAGCTACAACCATCCCTTCAGACAGGATCAGAAGAACTTAGATCATTATATAATA
CAGTAGCAACCCTCTATTGTGTGCATCAAAGGATAGAGATAAAAGACACCAAGGAAGCTTTAGACAAGAT
AGAGGAAGAGCAAAACAAAAGTAAGACCACCGCACAGCAAGCGGCCGCTGATCTTCAGACCTGGAGGAGG
AGATATGAGGGACAATTGGAGAAGTGAATTATATAAATATAAAGTAGTAAAAATTGAACCATTAGGAGTA
GCACCCACCAAGGCAAAGAGAAGAGTGGTGCAGAGAGAAAAAAGAGCAGTGGGAATAGGAGCTTTGTTCC
TTGGGTTCTTGGGAGCAGCAGGAAGCACTATGGGCGCAGCGTCAATGACGCTGACGGTACAGGCCAGACA
ATTATTGTCTGGTATAGTGCAGCAGCAGAACAATTTGCTGAGGGCTATTGAGGCGCAACAGCATCTGTTG
CAACTCACAGTCTGGGGCATCAAGCAGCTCCAGGCAAGAATCCTGGCTGTGGAAAGATACCTAAAGGATC
AACAGCTCCTGGGGATTTGGGGTTGCTCTGGAAAACTCATTTGCACCACTGCTGTGCCTTGGAATGCTAG
TTGGAGTAATAAATCTCTGGAACAGATTTGGAATCACACGACCTGGATGGAGTGGGACAGAGAAATTAAC
AATTACACAAGCTTAATACACTCCTTAATTGAAGAATCGCAAAACCAGCAAGAAAAGAATGAACAAGAAT
TATTGGAATTAGATAAATGGGCAAGTTTGTGGAATTGGTTTAACATAACAAATTGGCTGTGGTATATAAA
ATTATTCATAATGATAGTAGGAGGCTTGGTAGGTTTAAGAATAGTTTTTGCTGTACTTTCTATAGTGAAT
AGAGTTAGGCAGGGATATTCACCATTATCGTTTCAGACCCACCTCCCAACCCCGAGGGGACCCAGAGAGG
GCCTATTTCCCATGATTCCTTCATATTTGCATATACGATACAAGGCTGTTAGAGAGATAATTAGAATTAA
TTTGACTGTAAACACAAAGATATTAGTACAAAATACGTGACGTAGAAAGTAATAATTTCTTGGGTAGTTT
GCAGTTTTAAAATTATGTTTTAAAATGGACTATCATATGCTTACCGTAACTTGAAAGTATTTCGATTTCT
TGGCTTTATATATCTTGTGGAAAGGACGAAACACCGCAGTGATAAATCGGACAATGGTTTTAGAGCTAGA
AATAGCAAGTTAAAATAAGGCTAGTCCGTTATCAACTTGAAAAAGTGGCACCGAGTCGGTGCTTTTTTAA
GCTTGGCGTAACTAGATCTTGAGACAAATGGCAGTATTCATCCACAATTTTAAAAGAAAAGGGGGGATTG
GGGGGTACAGTGCAGGGGAAAGAATAGTAGACATAATAGCAACAGACATACAAACTAAAGAATTACAAAA
ACAAATTACAAAAATTCAAAATTTTCGGGTTTATTACAGGGACAGCAGAGATCCACTTTGGCGCCGGCTC
GAGGGGG
Features (pLannotate 1.2.2; 29 found; start..end, strand, type, name):
     14..80      +  CDS            small t antigen (fragment): SV40 (simian virus 40) small t antigen
    106..317     +  promoter       EF-1α core promoter: core promoter for human elongation factor EF-1α
    318..1256    +  intron         EF-1α intron A: intron upstream of the start codon of human EF-1α
   1278..1877    +  CDS            PuroR (fragment): puromycin N-acetyltransferase; pac from Streptomyces; confers resistance to puromycin
   1893..2481    +  misc_feature   WPRE: woodchuck hepatitis virus posttranscriptional regulatory element
   2532..2551    +  misc_feature   cPPT/CTS (fragment): central polypurine tract and central termination sequence of HIV-1
   2553..2786    +  LTR            3' LTR (ΔU3): self-inactivating 3' long terminal repeat (LTR) from HIV-1
   2864..2985    +  polyA_signal   SV40 poly(A) signal: SV40 polyadenylation signal
   3025..3160    +  rep_origin     SV40 ori: SV40 origin of replication
   3181..3199    -  promoter       T7 promoter: promoter for bacteriophage T7 RNA polymerase
   3207..3362    +  CDS            lacZα (fragment): LacZα fragment of β-galactosidase; lacZ fragment
   3367..3795    +  rep_origin     f1 ori (sequence partly withheld): f1 bacteriophage origin of replication; arrow indicates direction of (+) strand synthesis
   3848..3952    +  promoter       AmpR promoter: bla
   3953..4813    +  CDS            AmpR: β-lactamase; bla; confers resistance to ampicillin, carbenicillin, and related antibiotics
   4984..5572    +  rep_origin     ori: high-copy-number ColE1/pMB1/pBR322/pUC origin of replication
   5755..5847    +  CDS            lacI (fragment): lac repressor; lacI; The lac repressor binds to the lac operator to inhibit transcription in E. coli. This inhibition can be relieved by adding lactose or isopropyl-β-D-thiogalactopyranoside (IPTG).
   5860..5881    +  protein_bind   CAP binding site: CAP binding activates transcription in the presence of cAMP. E. coli catabolite activator protein
   5896..5926    +  promoter       lac promoter: promoter for the E. coli lac operon
   5934..5950    +  protein_bind   lac operator: The lac repressor binds to the lac operator to inhibit transcription in E. coli. This inhibition can be relieved by adding lactose or isopropyl-β-D-thiogalactopyranoside (IPTG). lac repressor encoded by lacI
   5995..6013    +  promoter       T3 promoter: promoter for bacteriophage T3 RNA polymerase
   6041..6267    +  promoter       RSV promoter: Rous sarcoma virus enhancer/promoter
   6268..6448    +  LTR            5' LTR (truncated): truncated 5' long terminal repeat (LTR) from HIV-1
   6495..6620    +  misc_feature   HIV-1 Ψ: packaging signal of human immunodeficiency virus type 1
   6604..6967    +  CDS            HIV-1 gag (fragment): gag protein from human immunodeficiency virus 1; gag
   7113..7346    +  misc_feature   RRE: The Rev response element (RRE) of HIV-1 allows for Rev-dependent mRNA export from the nucleus to the cytoplasm.
   7723..7749    +  CDS            Rev (fragment): human immunodeficiency virus 1 (HIV-1) Rev protein; rev; enhances nuclear export of unspliced and incompletely spliced viral mRNAs
   7753..7993    +  promoter       U6 promoter: RNA polymerase III promoter for human U6 snRNA
   8023..8098    +  misc_RNA       gRNA scaffold: guide RNA scaffold for the Streptococcus pyogenes CRISPR/Cas9 system
   8154..8271    +  misc_feature   cPPT/CTS: central polypurine tract and central termination sequence of HIV-1
