[The description below was written by a language model from this plasmid's Addgene catalogue record and pLannotate feature annotations shown in this document.]
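Description:
AMHR2 gRNA (BRDN0001149245) is a third-generation lentiviral guide RNA plasmid built on the lentiGuide-Puro backbone and designed to direct Streptococcus pyogenes Cas9 to the human AMHR2 gene (anti-Müllerian hormone receptor type 2, also known as MISR2/MISRII). The guide was designed against several AMHR2 reference transcripts, and the plasmid is associated with a human kinome gRNA library. In bacteria the 8.3 kb plasmid replicates from a high-copy ColE1/pUC-type origin and is selected with ampicillin through the β-lactamase gene. An f1 origin, an SV40 origin and remnants of a lac/T7/T3 cloning region are also annotated in the backbone.

The transfer cassette begins with an RSV promoter fused to a truncated HIV-1 5' LTR, which drives Tat-independent production of the viral genome. This is followed by the Ψ packaging signal with a partial gag sequence and the Rev response element. It ends with a self-inactivating ΔU3 3' LTR and a downstream SV40 polyadenylation signal. Within this region, a human U6 RNA polymerase III promoter transcribes the AMHR2-specific spacer joined to the Cas9 gRNA scaffold, followed by a central polypurine tract that aids nuclear import of the viral genome. A separate EF-1α core promoter with its intron A expresses puromycin N-acetyltransferase, and a WPRE enhances expression of that transcript, so transduced mammalian cells can be selected with puromycin.

The plasmid does not encode Cas9, so it is meant to be paired with a separate Cas9 vector such as lentiCas9-Blast or used in cells already expressing Cas9. Its typical use is targeted disruption of AMHR2.
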