Addgene plasmid #76659: AMHR2 gRNA (BRDN0001149245)
Purpose: 3rd generation lentiviral gRNA plasmid targeting human AMHR2
Depositing lab: John Doench & David Root. Depositing organization: Broad Institute. Publication: Optimized sgRNA design to maximize activity and minimize off-target effects of CRISPR-Cas9. Doench JG, Fusi N, Sullender M, Hegde M, Vaimberg EW, Donovan KF, Smith I, Tothova Z, Wilen C, Orchard R, Virgin HW, Listgarten J, Root DE. Nat Biotechnol. 2016 Jan 18. doi: 10.1038/nbt.3437. PubMed 26780180.
Backbone
  Vector backbone: lentiGuide-Puro
  Backbone manufacturer: Zhang Lab (Addgene plasmid # 52963)
  Vector type: Mammalian Expression, Lentiviral, CRISPR
  Selectable markers: Puromycin
Growth in bacteria
  Bacterial resistance: Ampicillin, 100 μg/mL
  Growth temperature: 37°C
  Growth strain: DH5alpha
  Copy number: High Copy
Gene/Insert
  Gene/Insert name: AMHR2 (alt names: AMHR2; NM_001164690.1)
  gRNA/shRNA sequence: CAGTGATAAATCGGACAATG
  Species: H. sapiens (human)
  Entrez Gene: AMHR2 (a.k.a. AMHR, MISR2, MISRII, MRII)
  Promoter: hU6
  Cloning method: Unknown
  Sequencing primers: 5′ U6-F; 3′ pS2-R
Terms and licenses: Academic/Nonprofit Terms; Industry Terms: Not Available to Industry
Depositor comments: The gRNA was designed to target the following Genbank reference sequence(s): NM_001164690.1,NM_001164691.1,NM_020547.2. Note that this plasmid does NOT contain Cas9. It should be used in conjunction with lentiCas9-Blast (Addgene #52962) or otherwise with cell lines already expressing Cas9. Browse the full kinome gRNA library at http://www.addgene.org/pooled-library/broadgpp-human-kinome/ or visit http://www.broadinstitute.org/rnai/public/ for detailed protocols and information.
How to cite: AMHR2 gRNA (BRDN0001149245) was a gift from John Doench & David Root (Addgene plasmid # 76659 ; http://n2t.net/addgene:76659 ; RRID:Addgene_76659)
