>Addgene plasmid #76659 | AMHR2 gRNA (BRDN0001149245) | depositor partial sequence | sequence record 144119 | Target Sequence
CAGTGATAAATCGGACAATG
