>Addgene plasmid #76659 | AMHR2 gRNA (BRDN0001149245) | addgene partial sequence | sequence record 186253 | hU6-F
TGACGTAGCAAAGTAATAATTTCTTGGGTAGTTTGCAGTTTTAAAATTATGTTTTAAAATGGACTATCAT
ATGCTTACCGTAACTTGAAAGTATTTCGATTTCTTGGCTTTATATATCTTGTGGAAAGGACGAAACACCG
CAGTGATAAATCGGACAATGGTTTTAGAGCTAGAAATAGCAAGTTAAAATAAGGCTAGTCCGTTATCAAC
TTGAAAAAGTGGCACCGAGTCGGTGCTTTTTTAAGCTTGGCGTAACTAGATCTTGAGACAAATGGCAGTA
TTCATCCACAATTTTAAAAGAAAAGGGGGGATTGGGGGGTACAGTGCAGGGGAAAGAATAGTAGACATAA
TAGCAACAGACATACAAACTAAAGAATTACAAAAACAAATTACAAAAATTCAAAATTTTCGGGTTTATTA
CAGGGACAGCAGAGATCCACTTTGGCGCCGGCTCGAGGGGGCCCGGGTGCAAAGATGGATAAAGTTTTAA
ACAGAGAGGAATCTTTGCAGCTAATGGACCTTCTAGGTCTTGAAAGGAGTGGGAATTGGCTCCGGTGCCC
GTCAGTGGGC
